>Addgene plasmid #190986 | PM18033-PLS-KP6_rpoA-C | addgene full sequence | sequence record 376077 | Addgene NGS Result
AGATCTTCAATATTGGCCATTAGCCATATTATTCATTGGTTATATAGCATAAATCAATATTGGCTATTGG
CCATTGCATACGTTGTATCTATATCATAATATGTACATTTATATTGGCTCATGTCCAATATGACCGCCAT
GTTGTCTTAGAGTCATCCTCATCGTCGGACGGCATTGATTATTGACTAGTTATTAATAGTAATCAATTAC
GGGGTCATTAGTTCATAGCCCATATATGGAGTTCCGCGTTACATAACTTACGGTAAATGGCCCGCCTGGC
TGACCGCCCAACGACCCCCGCCCATTGACGTCAATAATGACGTATGTTCCCATAGTAACGCCAATAGGGA
CTTTCCATTGACGTCAATGGGTGGAGTATTTACGGTAAACTGCCCACTTGGCAGTACATCAAGTGTATCA
TATGCCAAGTCCGCCCCCTATTGACGTCAATGACGGTAAATGGCCCGCCTGGCATTATGCCCAGTACATG
ACCTTACGGGACTTTCCTACTTGGCAGTACATCTACGTATTAGTCATCGCTATTACCATGGTGATGCGGT
TTTGGCAGTACACCAATGGGCGTGGATAGCGGTTTGACTCACGGGGATTTCCAAGTCTCCACCCCATTGA
CGTCAATGGGAGTTTGTTTTGGCACCAAAATCAACGGGACTTTCCAAAATGTCGTAATAACCCCGCCCCG
TTGACGCAAATGGGCGGTAGGCGTGTACGGTGGGAGGTCTATATAAGCAGAGCTCGTTTAGTGAACCGTC
AGATCACTAGAAGCTTTATTGCGGTAGTTTATCACAGTTAAATTGCTAACGCAGTCAGTGCTTCTGACAC
AACAGTCTCGAACTTAAGCTGCAGAAGTTGGTCGTGAGGCACTGGGCAGGTAAGTATCAAGGTTACAAGA
CAGGTTTAAGGAGACCAATAGAAACTGGGCTTGTCGAGACAGAGATGACTCTTGCGTTTCTGATAGGCAC
CTATTGGTCTTACTGACATCCACTTTGCCTTTCTCTCCACAGGTGTCCACTCCCAGTTCAATTACACACG
CACCATGGCGCACCATCATCATCATCATTCTTCTGGTGAGAATCTTTATTTTCAGGGCGCCATGGGTAAT
TCTGTTGTCACATGGAATTCCATGATTAGGGGCTACGCTAGAAGCGGCCAGCCCGAGGAAGCTCTGAGCC
TCTTCTCCCAGATGAGAAGGAGCGGCATCAAGCCCGATAGCTATACCTTCCCCTTCGTGCTGAAGGCTTG
CGCTTCTCTGAGCAGCCTCGAGGAAGGAAAACAAATCCACGCCCACGTCATTAAATCCGGCTTCGAGTCC
GATGTCTACGTGCAGAGCTCCCTCATTGATATGTACGCCAAGTGCGGATCTCTGGAGGACGCCAGAAAAG
TGTTTGACGAGATGCCCGAGAGGAATGTCGTGAGCTGGAACGCTATGATCAGCGGCTATGCCCAGAATGG
ACAATCCGAAGAAGCTCTGGAGCTGTTTAGAGAGATGCAGAAAGAGGGCATCAAGCCTTCCGAGTTTACC
TTTTGCTCCGTGCTGAAGGCTTGCGCCTCTCTGGGATCTCTGGAGATGGGCAAGCAAATTCACGGCTATG
TGATCAAGTCCGGCTTTGAGTCCATCGTGTTCGTGGGAAACGCCCTCATTGACATGTATGCCAAGTGCGG
CTCTCTGGAGGATGCTAGAAAGGTCTTTGATGAGATGCCCGAAAGGACCGTTGTGAGCTGGACCGCCATG
ATCTCCGGATACGCCCAGAACGGACAGAGCGAGGAGGCCCTCGAGCTCTTCAGAGAGATGCAGAGGGAGG
GCGTGAAACCCGACGAAGTGACACTGCCTTCCGTGCTCTCCGCTTGCGCCAATCTGGGCGCTCTGGAGCA
AGGCAAACAGATCCATGCCTACGTCATCAAGAACGGCTTTGAATCCGATGTGTTTGTGGGCTCCGCTCTG
ATCGACATGTACGCTAAATGCGGCTCCATCGAGGAGGCTAGGAAAGTGTTCGATGAAATGCCCGAGAAAG
ACGTTGTGGCTTGGAACTCAATGATAAAAGGTTATGGAATGAACCATGAAGGCAAAATGGCCGTCCAATG
TTTCGAAGATATGCAAAAACAAGGTGTAAAGCCTTCCGCCGTCACTTTTACCTGTTTGCTGACCGCCTGT
TCTCACGCCAGCCTCGTCAGCGAAGGGCAGGAGTATTTTAAAATGATGCGAGAAGAGTACGGGATCGCTC
CGAGGGTGGAACATTACGGCTGCATGGTCGATCTGCTTGCTCGGAGTGGCCATCTGTATGAAGCTGAAAA
GTTCCTGGAGATGCTCTGTCCTCCCAACGAAGGGACATGGGGGGCCCTCCTCAGCGCTTGTAAGACTTAT
GGCGAGGTGGAGCTTGGTCTGAGGTGCTTTCAGCAGCTCGTGCAGCTTAACCCAGAAAGTGCCGCCTGGT
ACGTGCTTATGGCTGACATATACGCTGGCGCCGGGCGGTGGGACGACGCATACCGGATCGAAGAGCTGAG
GAAACATGCCGGAGCCAAGAAGAAACCTGCCTCCGCATTGATTGAAGTGAACAAAAAAGTGCACGAATTT
GTGGTCGGCAATAATCAGAGCGAGGAGATCAGTGCGATGCTTAAGTCTCTCAACTCTAGAATGAAGGAGG
AGGGCCATGTACCCAATCTGGATCTGGTTCTCAAACCCGTGTCAGATGAGGAGAAAGAGGCAGCGCTGTG
TGAGCACGCAGAGAAGTTGGCAATTGCATTCGGCTTGCTGAATACGCCACAGGGACAGACCCTGCGCGTT
ACAAAGAACCTGAGAATGTGCAATGACTGCCACAATGCGTCAAAGATCATCTCCAAGATTGAGCGCAGAG
AGATTATCCTGCGCGATGATTGCTGCATTCACCACTTCAAGGACGGACTGTGCTCCTGCGGAGACATGTT
CTAACTCGAGAAATAGAAGGAACATGTATTACACGTGCAAAATCTGAGAGCTAGCAGCGAGCAGACATGA
TAAGATACATTGATGAGTTTGGACAAACCACAACTAGAATGCAGTGAAAAAAATGCTTTATTTGTGAAAT
TTGTGATGCTATTGCTTTATTTGTAACCATTATAAGCTGCAATAAACAAGTTAACAACAACAATTGCACT
GGTTCATTTTATGTTTCAGGTTCAGGGGGAGGTGTGGGAGGTTTTTTAAAGCAAGTAAAACCTCTACAAA
TGTGGTAAAATCGATAAGGATCCAGGTGGCACTTTTCGGGGAAATGTGCGCGGAACCCCTATTTGTTTAT
TTTTCTAAATACATTCAAATATGTATCCGCTCATGAGACAATAACCCTGATAAATGCTTCAATAATATTG
AAAAAGGAAGAGTATGAGTATTCAACATTTCCGTGTCGCCCTTATTCCCTTTTTTGCGGCATTTTGCCTT
CCTGTTTTTGCTCACCCAGAAACGCTGGTGAAAGTAAAAGATGCTGAAGATCAGTTGGGTGCACGAGTGG
GTTACATCGAACTGGATCTCAACAGCGGTAAGATCCTTGAGAGTTTTCGCCCCGAAGAACGTTTTCCAAT
GATGAGCACTTTTAAAGTTCTGCTATGTGGCGCGGTATTATCCCGTATTGACGCCGGGCAAGAGCAACTC
GGTCGCCGCATACACTATTCTCAGAATGACTTGGTTGAGTACTCACCAGTCACAGAAAAGCATCTTACGG
ATGGCATGACAGTAAGAGAATTATGCAGTGCTGCCATAACCATGAGTGATAACACTGCGGCCAACTTACT
TCTGACAACGATCGGAGGACCGAAGGAGCTAACCGCTTTTTTGCACAACATGGGGGATCATGTAACTCGC
CTTGATCGTTGGGAACCGGAGCTGAATGAAGCCATACCAAACGACGAGCGTGACACCACGATGCCTGTAG
CAATGGCAACAACGTTGCGCAAACTATTAACTGGCGAACTACTTACTCTAGCTTCCCGGCAACAATTAAT
AGACTGGATGGAGGCGGATAAAGTTGCAGGACCACTTCTGCGCTCGGCCCTTCCGGCTGGCTGGTTTATT
GCTGATAAATCTGGAGCCGGTGAGCGTGGGTCTCGCGGTATCATTGCAGCACTGGGGCCAGATGGTAAGC
CCTCCCGTATCGTAGTTATCTACACGACGGGGAGTCAGGCAACTATGGATGAACGAAATAGACAGATCGC
TGAGATAGGTGCCTCACTGATTAAGCATTGGTAACTGTCAGACCAAGTTTACTCATATATACTTTAGATT
GATTTAAAACTTCATTTTTAATTTAAAAGGATCTAGGTGAAGATCCTTTTTGATAATCTCATGACCAAAA
TCCCTTAACGTGAGTTTTCGTTCCACTGAGCGTCAGACCCCGTAGAAAAGATCAAAGGATCTTCTTGAGA
TCCTTTTTTTCTGCGCGTAATCTGCTGCTTGCAAACAAAAAAACCACCGCTACCAGCGGTGGTTTGTTTG
CCGGATCAAGAGCTACCAACTCTTTTTCCGAAGGTAACTGGCTTCAGCAGAGCGCAGATACCAAATACTG
TTCTTCTAGTGTAGCCGTAGTTAGGCCACCACTTCAAGAACTCTGTAGCACCGCCTACATACCTCGCTCT
GCTAATCCTGTTACCAGTGGCTGCTGCCAGTGGCGATAAGTCGTGTCTTACCGGGTTGGACTCAAGACGA
TAGTTACCGGATAAGGCGCAGCGGTCGGGCTGAACGGGGGGTTCGTGCACACAGCCCAGCTTGGAGCGAA
CGACCTACACCGAACTGAGATACCTACAGCGTGAGCTATGAGAAAGCGCCACGCTTCCCGAAGGGAGAAA
GGCGGACAGGTATCCGGTAAGCGGCAGGGTCGGAACAGGAGAGCGCACGAGGGAGCTTCCAGGGGGAAAC
GCCTGGTATCTTTATAGTCCTGTCGGGTTTCGCCACCTCTGACTTGAGCGTCGATTTTTGTGATGCTCGT
CAGGGGGGCGGAGCCTATGGAAAAACGCCAGCAACGCGGCCTTTTTACGGTTCCTGGCCTTTTGCTGGCC
TTTTGCTCACATGGCTCGAC
Features (pLannotate 1.2.2; 10 found; start..end, strand, type, name):
    173..550     +  enhancer       CMV enhancer: human cytomegalovirus immediate early enhancer
    552..751     +  promoter       CMV promoter: human cytomegalovirus (CMV) immediate early promoter
    890..1022    +  intron         chimeric intron: chimera between introns from human β-globin and immunoglobulin heavy chain genes
   1088..1107    +  CDS            capTEV™ (fragment): composite tag for in vivo biotinylation, TEV protease cleavage, and 6xHis tagging
   2630..2935    +  CDS            DYW1 (fragment): PPR74_ARATH - Also known as PCMP-H50. Experimental evidence at protein level: Swiss-Prot protein existence level 1. Plays a major role in single RNA editing events in chloroplasts. Acts as a site-recognition transacting factor involved in the edition of the site 1 of ndhD (ndhD-1 site corresponding to cytidine-2), which is a plastid-encoded subunit of the NADH- plastoquinone oxidoreductase. The interaction with CRR4 is required for its function in editing the ndhD-1 site. From Arabidopsis thaliana (Mouse-ear cress).
   3011..3132    -  polyA_signal   SV40 poly(A) signal: SV40 polyadenylation signal
   3159..3227    -  CDS            large T antigen (fragment): large T antigen from SV40 (simian virus 40)
   3269..3373    +  promoter       AmpR promoter: bla
   3374..4234    +  CDS            AmpR: β-lactamase; bla; confers resistance to ampicillin, carbenicillin, and related antibiotics
   4405..4993    +  rep_origin     ori: high-copy-number ColE1/pMB1/pBR322/pUC origin of replication
