[The description below was written by a language model from this plasmid's Addgene catalogue record and pLannotate feature annotations shown in this document.]
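Description:
PM18033-PLS-KP6_rpoA-C is a 5,060 nt mammalian expression plasmid built on the PM18033 backbone. It is propagated in E. coli from a high-copy ColE1/pUC-type origin and selected with ampicillin through a β-lactamase gene driven by its own bla promoter. No mammalian selection marker or episomal replication element appears in the feature table, which suggests transient transfection use. The short SV40 large T antigen fragment annotated next to the polyadenylation region appears to be residual sequence that comes with that SV40 segment, not a functional gene.

The expression cassette consists of the human CMV immediate-early enhancer and promoter, then a chimeric β-globin/immunoglobulin heavy chain intron that generally improves transcript processing and expression. The open reading frame follows and is terminated by an SV40 poly(A) signal. The insert, PLS-KP6, is a synthetic protein with an N-terminal His tag, and the small "capTEV" hit at the start of the coding region most likely reflects this 6xHis stretch. Most of the coding sequence is unannotated, but its C-terminal portion shows similarity to the Arabidopsis DYW1 protein, a chloroplast RNA editing factor. This fits a designer PLS-type pentatricopeptide repeat (PPR) array fused to a DYW-type editing domain.

The associated publication concerns U-to-C RNA editing by synthetic PPR-DYW proteins in bacteria and human cultured cells. The "rpoA-C" suffix suggests an rpoA-derived target site is involved, but the record does not describe this element, its position or the meaning of the "C". The cloning sites are also not recorded.
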