Addgene plasmid #190986: PM18033-PLS-KP6_rpoA-C
Depositing lab: Bernard Gutmann. Publication: U-to-C RNA editing by synthetic PPR-DYW proteins in bacteria and human culture cells. Ichinose M, Kawabata M, Akaiwa Y, Shimajiri Y, Nakamura I, Tamai T, Nakamura T, Yagi Y, Gutmann B. Commun Biol. 2022 Sep 15;5(1):968. doi: 10.1038/s42003-022-03927-3. PubMed 36109586.
Backbone
  Vector backbone: PM18033
  Vector type: Mammalian Expression
Growth in bacteria
  Bacterial resistance: Ampicillin, 100 μg/mL
  Growth temperature: 37°C
  Growth strain: DH5alpha
  Copy number: High Copy
Gene/Insert
  Gene/Insert name: PLS-KP6
  Species: Synthetic
  Promoter: CMV
  Tag / fusion protein: His (N terminal on insert)
  Cloning method: Restriction Enzyme; 5′ cloning site Unknown (unknown if destroyed); 3′ cloning site Unknown (unknown if destroyed)
Terms and licenses: Academic/Nonprofit Terms; Industry Terms: Not Available to Industry
How to cite: PM18033-PLS-KP6_rpoA-C was a gift from Bernard Gutmann (Addgene plasmid # 190986 ; http://n2t.net/addgene:190986 ; RRID:Addgene_190986)
